Addgene plasmid #15212: Flag-Paxillin
Depositing lab: Rick Horwitz. Depositing organization: University of Virginia. Publication: Paxillin phosphorylation sites mapped by mass spectrometry. Webb DJ, Schroeder MJ, Brame CJ, Whitmore L, Shabanowitz J, Hunt DF, Horwitz AR. J Cell Sci. 2005 Nov 1. 118(Pt 21):4925-9. 10.1242/jcs.02563 PubMed 16254239.
Backbone
  Vector backbone: pcDNA3
  Backbone manufacturer: Invitrogen
  Backbone size w/o insert (bp): 5400
  Vector type: Mammalian Expression
  Selectable markers: Neomycin (select with G418)
Growth in bacteria
  Bacterial resistance: Ampicillin, 100 μg/mL
  Growth temperature: 37°C
  Growth strain: DH5alpha
  Copy number: High Copy
Gene/Insert
  Gene/Insert name: Paxillin
  Species: G. gallus (chicken)
  Insert size (bp): 1700
  GenBank ID: L30099
  Entrez Gene: PXN (a.k.a. TGFB1I1)
  Tag / fusion protein: Flag (N terminal on backbone)
  Cloning method: Restriction Enzyme; 5′ cloning site BamH1 (not destroyed); 3′ cloning site Xho1 (not destroyed)
  Sequencing primers: 5′ T7; 3′ Sp6
Resource information
  A portion of this plasmid was derived from a plasmid made by: Chris Turner SUNY Upstate Medical
Terms and licenses: Academic/Nonprofit Terms; Industry Terms: Not Available to Industry
How to cite: Flag-Paxillin was a gift from Rick Horwitz (Addgene plasmid # 15212 ; http://n2t.net/addgene:15212 ; RRID:Addgene_15212)
