[The description below was written by a language model from this plasmid's Addgene catalogue record and the feature table of its GenBank file.]
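Description:
Flag-Paxillin is a mammalian expression plasmid built on the pcDNA3 backbone (about 5.4 kb without insert) and carrying a roughly 1.7 kb insert encoding chicken (Gallus gallus) paxillin, a focal adhesion adaptor protein. The paxillin coding sequence was placed between BamHI and XhoI sites, both of which remain intact, downstream of a FLAG epitope supplied by the backbone, so that the protein is expressed with an N-terminal FLAG tag. The plasmid is maintained at high copy in E. coli under ampicillin selection, and a neomycin resistance marker allows G418 selection of stably transfected mammalian cells. The catalogue entry does not name the mammalian promoter; pcDNA3 vectors generally drive expression from the CMV immediate-early promoter, but this element is not confirmed by the available annotation.

The sequence record held for this plasmid covers only 725 bp, evidently a read across the 5′ junction of the insert, and not the full construct. Within that stretch it annotates a T7 promoter (which also serves as the forward sequencing primer site, with SP6 listed as the reverse primer), a Kozak consensus for efficient translation initiation in vertebrate cells, and the FLAG tag coding sequence, which includes an enterokinase cleavage site. The origin of replication, resistance genes and most of the paxillin sequence are not annotated.

The associated publication mapped paxillin phosphorylation sites by mass spectrometry, which fits a design in which tagged paxillin is expressed in mammalian cells and recovered or detected with anti-FLAG antibodies by immunoprecipitation or immunoblotting.
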