LOCUS       Exported 725 bp ds-DNA linear SYN 28-MAY-2021
DEFINITION  synthetic linear DNA
ACCESSION   .
VERSION     .
KEYWORDS    Flag-Paxillin
SOURCE      synthetic DNA construct
  ORGANISM  synthetic DNA construct
REFERENCE   1 (bases 1 to 725)
  AUTHORS   Webb DJ, Schroeder MJ, Brame CJ, Whitmore L, Shabanowitz J, Hunt DF,
            Horwitz AR
  TITLE     Paxillin phosphorylation sites mapped by mass spectrometry.
  JOURNAL   J Cell Sci. 2005 Nov 1. 118(Pt 21):4925-9.
  PUBMED    16254239
REFERENCE   2 (bases 1 to 725)
  AUTHORS   .
  TITLE     Direct Submission
  JOURNAL   Exported May 28, 2021 from SnapGene Server 1.1.58
            http://www.snapgene.com
FEATURES             Location/Qualifiers
     source          1..725
                     /organism="synthetic DNA construct"
                     /mol_type="other DNA"
     primer_bind     64..83
                     /label=T7
                     /note="T7 promoter, forward primer"
     promoter        64..82
                     /label=T7 promoter
                     /note="promoter for bacteriophage T7 RNA polymerase"
     regulatory      95..104
                     /regulatory_class="other"
                     /note="vertebrate consensus sequence for strong initiation
                     of translation (Kozak, 1987)"
     CDS             104..127
                     /codon_start=1
                     /product="FLAG(R) epitope tag, followed by an enterokinase
                     cleavage site"
                     /label=FLAG
                     /translation="DYKDDDDK"
ORIGIN
        1 cntggngcnt tagcagagct ctctggctac tagagaaccc actgcttact ggcttatcga
       61 aattaatacg actcactata gggagaccca agctgccacc atggactaca aggacgacga
      121 tgacaaggga cctaagcttg gtaccgagct cggatccggc accatggacg acctcgatgc
      181 cttactggca gacctggaat ccaccacctc gcatatctct aagcgaccgg tgtttctaac
      241 agaggaaacg ccttactcct acccaactgg aaaccatacg taccaggaga ttgctgtgcc
      301 accgccggtg cccccgccgc cttccagtga ggccctaaat ggcactgtga ttgacccctt
      361 agaccagtgg caacccagcg tgtccagata cggccaccag caacctcagt cccagtctcc
      421 gatatacagc tctagtgcca aaagctccag tgcctctgtt cctagagacg ggctcagctc
      481 cccttctccc cgtgccagtg aggaggaaca cgtgtacagc ttcccaaaca agcagaagtc
      541 tgcagaacca tctcccacaa tgaccagcac ctccctgggc agcaacctct cggaactgga
      601 caggcttctc ctggaactga atgctgttca acataatccc cccagtggct tctcagcaga
      661 tgaagtcagc agaagcccat cactgcccaa tgtgaccgga cctcactatg tcatcccaga
      721 gagca
//
